>Addgene plasmid #105517 | pmCherry-C1-mTrim21ΔRING-Box | addgene full sequence | sequence record 204988 | Addgene NGS Result
TAGTTATTAATAGTAATCAATTACGGGGTCATTAGTTCATAGCCCATATATGGAGTTCCGCGTTACATAA
CTTACGGTAAATGGCCCGCCTGGCTGACCGCCCAACGACCCCCGCCCATTGACGTCAATAATGACGTATG
TTCCCATAGTAACGCCAATAGGGACTTTCCATTGACGTCAATGGGTGGAGTATTTACGGTAAACTGCCCA
CTTGGCAGTACATCAAGTGTATCATATGCCAAGTACGCCCCCTATTGACGTCAATGACGGTAAATGGCCC
GCCTGGCATTATGCCCAGTACATGACCTTATGGGACTTTCCTACTTGGCAGTACATCTACGTATTAGTCA
TCGCTATTACCATGGTGATGCGGTTTTGGCAGTACATCAATGGGCGTGGATAGCGGTTTGACTCACGGGG
ATTTCCAAGTCTCCACCCCATTGACGTCAATGGGAGTTTGTTTTGGCACCAAAATCAACGGGACTTTCCA
AAATGTCGTAACAACTCCGCCCCATTGACGCAAATGGGCGGTAGGCGTGTACGGTGGGAGGTCTATATAA
GCAGAGCTGGTTTAGTGAACCGTCAGATCCGCTAGCGCTACCGGTCGCCACCATGGTGAGCAAGGGCGAG
GAGGATAACATGGCCATCATCAAGGAGTTCATGCGCTTCAAGGTGCACATGGAGGGCTCCGTGAACGGCC
ACGAGTTCGAGATCGAGGGCGAGGGCGAGGGCCGCCCCTACGAGGGCACCCAGACCGCCAAGCTGAAGGT
GACCAAGGGTGGCCCCCTGCCCTTCGCCTGGGACATCCTGTCCCCTCAGTTCATGTACGGCTCCAAGGCC
TACGTGAAGCACCCCGCCGACATCCCCGACTACTTGAAGCTGTCCTTCCCCGAGGGCTTCAAGTGGGAGC
GCGTGATGAACTTCGAGGACGGCGGCGTGGTGACCGTGACCCAGGACTCCTCCCTGCAGGACGGCGAGTT
CATCTACAAGGTGAAGCTGCGCGGCACCAACTTCCCCTCCGACGGCCCCGTAATGCAGAAGAAGACCATG
GGCTGGGAGGCCTCCTCCGAGCGGATGTACCCCGAGGACGGCGCCCTGAAGGGCGAGATCAAGCAGAGGC
TGAAGCTGAAGGACGGCGGCCACTACGACGCTGAGGTCAAGACCACCTACAAGGCCAAGAAGCCCGTGCA
GCTGCCCGGCGCCTACAACGTCAACATCAAGTTGGACATCACCTCCCACAACGAGGACTACACCATCGTG
GAACAGTACGAACGCGCCGAGGGCCGCCACTCCACCGGCGGCATGGACGAGCTGTACAAGTCCGGACTCA
GATCTCGAGCTCAAGCTTCGAATTCAATTGAAGAGGCTGCTAAGGTATACCAGGAGAAGATCCACGTGGC
TTTAGAAAAACTGAGAAAGGGGAAAGAGTTGGCCGAGAAGATGGAAATGGATCTCACGATGCAAAGAACA
GACTGGAAGAGGAACATTGACACCCAGAAGTCGAGGATTCACGCAGAGTTCGCACTTCAGAATAGCTTGC
TGGCTCAGGAGGAGCAGAGGCAGCTGCAGAGGCTGGAGAAGGATCAAAGGGAGTACCTGAGACTCCTGGG
GAAGAAGGAGGCTGAGCTGGCTGAGAAGAACCAGGCCCTGCAGGAGCTGATCTCAGAGCTGGAGAGGAGG
ATTCGTGGTTCAGAGCTGGAGCTACTGCAGGAGGTGAGGATCATCCTGGAAAGGAGTGGATCCTGGAACC
TGGACACGTTAGATATTGACGCCCCAGACCTAACAAGCACATGCCCTGTGCCAGGGCGGAAGAAGATGCT
GAGGACGTGTTGGGTTCATATTACTCTGGATCGCAACACCGCCAACTCATGGCTCATCATCTCAAAGGAT
CGGAGACAAGTGAGGATGGGAGACACCCATCAGAACGTGTCTGACAATAAGGAGAGGTTTAGTAATTACC
CCATGGTGCTAGGTGCCCAGAGATTCTCCTCTGGGAAGATGTACTGGGAGGTAGATGTGACTCAAAAGGA
GGCCTGGGATCTGGGGGTTTGCAGAGATTCTGTTCAGAGGAAAGGGCAGTTTTCACTCAGTCCCGAGAAT
GGCTTCTGGACCATTTGGTTATGGCAAGACAGCTATGAGGCTGGTACCAGTCCTCAGACCACCCTCCACA
TTCAAGTACCTCCATGCCAAATTGGGATCTTTGTGGACTATGAGGCTGGCGTTGTCTCCTTCTACAACAT
AACTGACCATGGCTCCCTCATTTACACCTTCTCGGAGTGTGTTTTTGCTGGACCTCTGCGACCTTTCTTC
AATGTTGGTTTCAATTATAGTGGGGGAAATGCAGCGCCTCTAAAGCTCTGTCCACTAAAGATGTGAGCGG
CCGCTCTAGATAACTGATCATAATCAGCCATACCACATTTGTAGAGGTTTTACTTGCTTTAAAAAACCTC
CCACACCTCCCCCTGAACCTGAAACATAAAATGAATGCAATTGTTGTTGTTAACTTGTTTATTGCAGCTT
ATAATGGTTACAAATAAAGCAATAGCATCACAAATTTCACAAATAAAGCATTTTTTTCACTGCATTCTAG
TTGTGGTTTGTCCAAACTCATCAATGTATCTTAACGCGTAAATTGTAAGCGTTAATATTTTGTTAAAATT
CGCGTTAAATTTTTGTTAAATCAGCTCATTTTTTAACCAATAGGCCGAAATCGGCAAAATCCCTTATAAA
TCAAAAGAATAGACCGAGATAGGGT
[37 nt withheld, positions 2756-2792]
AAAGAACGTGGACTCCAACGTCAAAGG
[49 nt withheld, positions 2820-2868]
T
[91 nt withheld, positions 2870-2960]
G
[124 nt withheld, positions 2962-3085]
CAGGTGGCACTTTTCGGGGAAATGTGCGCGGAACCCCTATTTGTTTATTTTTCTAAATACATTCAAATAT
GTATCCGCTCATGAGACAATAACCCTGATAAATGCTTCAATAATATTGAAAAAGGAAGAGTCCTGAGGCG
GAAAGAACCAGCTGTGGAATGTGTGTCAGTTAGGGTGTGGAAAGTCCCCAGGCTCCCCAGCAGGCAGAAG
TATGCAAAGCATGCATCTCAATTAGTCAGCAACCAGGTGTGGAAAGTCCCCAGGCTCCCCAGCAGGCAGA
AGTATGCAAAGCATGCATCTCAATTAGTCAGCAACCATAGTCCCGCCCCTAACTCCGCCCATCCCGCCCC
TAACTCCGCCCAGTTCCGCCCATTCTCCGCCCCATGGCTGACTAATTTTTTTTATTTATGCAGAGGCCGA
GGCCGCCTCGGCCTCTGAGCTATTCCAGAAGTAGTGAGGAGGCTTTTTTGGAGGCCTAGGCTTTTGCAAA
GATCGATCAAGAGACAGGATGAGGATCGTTTCGCATGATTGAACAAGATGGATTGCACGCAGGTTCTCCG
GCCGCTTGGGTGGAGAGGCTATTCGGCTATGACTGGGCACAACAGACAATCGGCTGCTCTGATGCCGCCG
TGTTCCGGCTGTCAGCGCAGGGGCGCCCGGTTCTTTTTGTCAAGACCGACCTGTCCGGTGCCCTGAATGA
ACTGCAAGACGAGGCAGCGCGGCTATCGTGGCTGGCCACGACGGGCGTTCCTTGCGCAGCTGTGCTCGAC
GTTGTCACTGAAGCGGGAAGGGACTGGCTGCTATTGGGCGAAGTGCCGGGGCAGGATCTCCTGTCATCTC
ACCTTGCTCCTGCCGAGAAAGTATCCATCATGGCTGATGCAATGCGGCGGCTGCATACGCTTGATCCGGC
TACCTGCCCATTCGACCACCAAGCGAAACATCGCATCGAGCGAGCACGTACTCGGATGGAAGCCGGTCTT
GTCGATCAGGATGATCTGGACGAAGAGCATCAGGGGCTCGCGCCAGCCGAACTGTTCGCCAGGCTCAAGG
CGAGCATGCCCGACGGCGAGGATCTCGTCGTGACCCATGGCGATGCCTGCTTGCCGAATATCATGGTGGA
AAATGGCCGCTTTTCTGGATTCATCGACTGTGGCCGGCTGGGTGTGGCGGACCGCTATCAGGACATAGCG
TTGGCTACCCGTGATATTGCTGAAGAGCTTGGCGGCGAATGGGCTGACCGCTTCCTCGTGCTTTACGGTA
TCGCCGCTCCCGATTCGCAGCGCATCGCCTTCTATCGCCTTCTTGACGAGTTCTTCTGAGCGGGACTCTG
GGGTTCGAAATGACCGACCAAGCGACGCCCAACCTGCCATCACGAGATTTCGATTCCACCGCCGCCTTCT
ATGAAAGGTTGGGCTTCGGAATCGTTTTCCGGGACGCCGGCTGGATGATCCTCCAGCGCGGGGATCTCAT
GCTGGAGTTCTTCGCCCACCCTAGGGGGAGGCTAACTGAAACACGGAAGGAGACAATACCGGAAGGAACC
CGCGCTATGACGGCAATAAAAAGACAGAATAAAACGCACGGTGTTGGGTCGTTTGTTCATAAACGCGGGG
TTCGGTCCCAGGGCTGGCACTCTGTCGATACCCCACCGAGACCCCATTGGGGCCAATACGCCCGCGTTTC
TTCCTTTTCCCCACCCCACCCCCCAAGTTCGGGTGAAGGCCCAGGGCTCGCAGCCAACGTCGGGGCGGCA
GGCCCTGCCATAGCCTCAGGTTACTCATATATACTTTAGATTGATTTAAAACTTCATTTTTAATTTAAAA
GGATCTAGGTGAAGATCCTTTTTGATAATCTCATGACCAAAATCCCTTAACGTGAGTTTTCGTTCCACTG
AGCGTCAGACCCCGTAGAAAAGATCAAAGGATCTTCTTGAGATCCTTTTTTTCTGCGCGTAATCTGCTGC
TTGCAAACAAAAAAACCACCGCTACCAGCGGTGGTTTGTTTGCCGGATCAAGAGCTACCAACTCTTTTTC
CGAAGGTAACTGGCTTCAGCAGAGCGCAGATACCAAATACTGTTCTTCTAGTGTAGCCGTAGTTAGGCCA
CCACTTCAAGAACTCTGTAGCACCGCCTACATACCTCGCTCTGCTAATCCTGTTACCAGTGGCTGCTGCC
AGTGGCGATAAGTCGTGTCTTACCGGGTTGGACTCAAGACGATAGTTACCGGATAAGGCGCAGCGGTCGG
GCTGAACGGGGGGTTCGTGCACACAGCCCAGCTTGGAGCGAACGACCTACACCGAACTGAGATACCTACA
GCGTGAGCTATGAGAAAGCGCCACGCTTCCCGAAGGGAGAAAGGCGGACAGGTATCCGGTAAGCGGCAGG
GTCGGAACAGGAGAGCGCACGAGGGAGCTTCCAGGGGGAAACGCCTGGTATCTTTATAGTCCTGTCGGGT
TTCGCCACCTCTGACTTGAGCGTCGATTTTTGTGATGCTCGTCAGGGGGGCGGAGCCTATGGAAAAACGC
CAGCAACGCGGCCTTTTTACGGTTCCTGGCCTTTTGCTGGCCTTTTGCTCACATGTTCTTTCCTGCGTTA
TCCCCTGATTCTGTGGATAACCGTATTACCGCCATGCAT
Features (pLannotate 1.2.2; 15 found; start..end, strand, type, name):
     61..364     +  enhancer       CMV enhancer: human cytomegalovirus immediate early enhancer
    365..568     +  promoter       CMV promoter: human cytomegalovirus (CMV) immediate early promoter
    613..1320    +  CDS            mCherry: mCherry is a basic (constitutively fluorescent) red fluorescent protein published in 2004, derived from Discosoma sp.. It is reported to be a very rapidly-maturing monomer with low acid sensitivity.
   1321..1355    +  misc_feature   MCS (fragment): multiple cloning site
   1357..2376    +  CDS            TRIM21 (fragment): mouse RING E3 ubiquitin ligase that can be used together with antibodies to degrade intracellular proteins (Clift et al., 2018) binds to the Fc domain of antibodies
   2395..2479    +  CDS            large T antigen (fragment): large T antigen from SV40 (simian virus 40)
   2502..2623    +  polyA_signal   SV40 poly(A) signal: SV40 polyadenylation signal
   2657..3085    -  rep_origin     f1 ori (sequence partly withheld): f1 bacteriophage origin of replication; arrow indicates direction of (+) strand synthesis
   3112..3216    +  promoter       AmpR promoter: bla
   3218..3575    +  promoter       SV40 promoter: SV40 enhancer and early promoter
   3610..4404    +  CDS            NeoR/KanR: aminoglycoside phosphotransferase from Tn5; aph(3')-II (or nptII); confers resistance to neomycin, kanamycin, and G418 (Geneticin®)
   4425..4577    +  CDS            ble (fragment): BLE_KLEPN - Experimental evidence at protein level: Swiss-Prot protein existence level 1. Binding protein with a strong affinity to the bleomycin family of antibiotics. Binds to CL990; an antimitotic-antibiotic compound. From Klebsiella pneumoniae.
   4636..4683    +  polyA_signal   HSV TK poly(A) signal: herpes simplex virus thymidine kinase polyadenylation signal (Cole and Stacy, 1985)
   4774..4790    -  polyA_signal   bGH poly(A) signal (fragment): bovine growth hormone polyadenylation signal
   5012..5600    +  rep_origin     ori: high-copy-number ColE1/pMB1/pBR322/pUC origin of replication
