[The description below was written by a language model from this plasmid's Addgene catalogue record and pLannotate feature annotations shown in this document.]
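Description:
pmCherry-C1-mTrim21ΔRING-Box is a 5.7 kb mammalian expression plasmid built on the Clontech pmCherry-C1 backbone. It is propagated in E. coli from a high-copy ColE1/pUC-type origin under kanamycin selection. A single Tn5 NeoR/KanR (aminoglycoside phosphotransferase) gene sits behind tandem bacterial (bla) and SV40 early promoters and ends in an HSV TK polyadenylation signal, so it confers kanamycin resistance in bacteria and G418 resistance in transfected mammalian cells. An f1 origin is also present. The short large T antigen, ble and bGH poly(A) fragments in the annotation appear to be partial backbone matches rather than functional elements.

The expression cassette uses the human CMV immediate-early enhancer and promoter to drive mCherry, a monomeric red fluorescent protein. mCherry is joined through remnants of the multiple cloning site to a 1,020 bp fragment of mouse Trim21 (Ro52/Ssa1), inserted between EcoRI and XbaI and followed by the SV40 poly(A) signal. The product is therefore an N-terminally mCherry-tagged, truncated Trim21. The record gives the mutation as a RING domain deletion with the range aa124–462, and the insert length matches that range as the retained portion, so the N-terminal RING and B-box region is missing. The depositor also notes an E318K substitution that is said not to affect function.

TRIM21 is an E3 ubiquitin ligase that binds antibody Fc domains, and it underlies an antibody-directed method for acute degradation of endogenous proteins. A version without the RING-box would be expected to lack ligase activity, which suits it to use as a visualisable control alongside full-length Trim21, although the record states only that it is for expression in mammalian cells.
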