Addgene plasmid #105517: pmCherry-C1-mTrim21ΔRING-Box
Purpose: Expression of mCherry-tagged mouse Trim21 with a deleted RING-box in mammalian cells
Depositing lab: Melina Schuh. Depositing organization: MRC Laboratory of Molecular Biology. Publication: A Method for the Acute and Rapid Degradation of Endogenous Proteins. Clift D, McEwan WA, Labzin LI, Konieczny V, Mogessie B, James LC, Schuh M. Cell. 2017 Nov 13. pii: S0092-8674(17)31255-2. doi: 10.1016/j.cell.2017.10.033. PubMed 29153837.
Backbone
  Vector backbone: pmCherry-C1
  Backbone manufacturer: Clontech
  Backbone size w/o insert (bp): 4692
  Total vector size (bp): 5714
  Vector type: Mammalian Expression
  Selectable markers: Neomycin (select with G418)
Growth in bacteria
  Bacterial resistance: Kanamycin, 50 μg/mL
  Growth temperature: 37°C
  Growth strain: DH5alpha
  Copy number: High Copy
Gene/Insert
  Gene/Insert name: TRIM21 (alt names: Ro52; Ssa1)
  Species: M. musculus (mouse)
  Insert size (bp): 1020
  Mutation: deletion of RING domain (aa124-462)
  GenBank ID: NM_001082552.2
  Entrez Gene: Trim21 (a.k.a. Ro52, Ssa1)
  Promoter: CMV
  Tag / fusion protein: mCherry (N terminal on backbone)
  Cloning method: Restriction Enzyme; 5′ cloning site EcoRI (not destroyed); 3′ cloning site XbaI (not destroyed)
  Sequencing primers: 5′ CCCCGTAATGCAGAAGAAGA; 3′ GAAATTTGTGATGCTATTGC
Resource information
  A portion of this plasmid was derived from a plasmid made by: Trim sequence was originally cloned by Leo James/William McEwan also MRC Laboratory of Molecular Biology
Terms and licenses: Academic/Nonprofit Terms; Industry Terms: Not Available to Industry
Depositor comments: The sequence contains an E318K in mTrim21. This mutation does not affect plasmid function as described in the associated publication.
How to cite: pmCherry-C1-mTrim21ΔRING-Box was a gift from Melina Schuh (Addgene plasmid # 105517 ; http://n2t.net/addgene:105517 ; RRID:Addgene_105517)
